Addgene plasmid #17250: pCM1.53
Depositing lab: Geraldine Seydoux. Depositing organization: Johns Hopkins University and School of Medicine. Publication: Transgenic solutions for the germline. Merritt C, Seydoux G. WormBook. 2010 Feb 8:1-21. doi: 10.1895/wormbook.1.148.1. PubMed 20169625.
Backbone
  Vector backbone: pDONR201
  Backbone size w/o insert (bp): 2257
  Vector type: Gateway
Growth in bacteria
  Bacterial resistance: Kanamycin, 50 μg/mL
  Growth temperature: 37°C
  Growth strain: DH5alpha
  Copy number: Unknown
Gene/Insert
  Gene/Insert name: GFP-no stop in pDONR201
  Species: C. elegans (nematode)
  Insert size (bp): 908
  Cloning method: Gateway Cloning; 5′ cloning site attP1 (destroyed during cloning); 3′ cloning site attP2 (destroyed during cloning)
  Sequencing primers: 5′ n/a
Terms and licenses: Academic/Nonprofit Terms; Industry Terms: Not Available to Industry
How to cite: pCM1.53 was a gift from Geraldine Seydoux (Addgene plasmid # 17250 ; http://n2t.net/addgene:17250 ; RRID:Addgene_17250)
