[The description below was written by a language model from this plasmid's Addgene catalogue record and pLannotate feature annotations shown in this document.]
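Description:
pCM1.53 is a Gateway entry clone built on the pDONR201 backbone, carrying a GFP coding sequence that lacks a stop codon. It was made by a BP recombination into the donor vector, which consumed the original attP1 and attP2 sites. In the annotated 3,164-nt depositor sequence, the insert is flanked by the resulting attL-type sites. The automated annotation labels these as attL3 and attL4 fragments overlapping attB1 and attB2 core sequences, but given the attP1/attP2 cloning history they most plausibly correspond to attL1 and attL2. The plasmid is maintained in E. coli through a high-copy ColE1/pUC-type origin and selected with kanamycin via the aph(3')-Ia resistance gene. The rrnB T1 and T2 terminators lie upstream of the recombination cassette, where they insulate the insert from read-through transcription. A short RSF ori fragment is also flagged, and it is probably an incidental partial match.

The payload is annotated as a green fluorescent protein derived from Aequorea victoria (matched to the variant sg25) and occupies most of the roughly 900-bp insert. The catalogue lists the species as C. elegans, which fits the associated work on germline transgenes in worms, though the record does not describe any worm-specific adaptations of the GFP. The entry clone has no promoter or 3' UTR of its own. It is a modular component to be moved by LR recombination into destination vectors. Because there is no stop codon, translation can continue through the downstream att site into a following coding sequence, so GFP can be placed as an N-terminal tag in fusion constructs assembled for transgenic expression in C. elegans.
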