Features (pLannotate 1.2.2; 10 found; start..end, strand, type, name):
      1..46      +  rep_origin     RSF ori (fragment): Plasmids containing the RSF 1030 origin of replication can be propagated in E. coli cells that contain additional plasmids with compatible origins.
     73..100     -  terminator     rrnB T2 terminator: transcription terminator T2 from the E. coli rrnB gene
    232..275     +  terminator     rrnB T1 terminator: Escherichia coli rrnB; transcription terminator T1 from the E. coli rrnB gene
    332..416     +  protein_bind   attL3 (fragment): mutant version of attL; recombination site for the Gateway® LR reaction LR Clonase™
    407..427     +  protein_bind   attB1: mutant version of attB; core recombination site for the Gateway® BP reaction BP Clonase™
    436..1296    +  CDS            sg25: sg25 is a basic (constitutively fluorescent) green fluorescent protein published in 1997, derived from Aequorea victoria.
   1343..1363    -  protein_bind   attB2: mutant version of attB; core recombination site for the Gateway® BP reaction BP Clonase™
   1354..1438    -  protein_bind   attL4 (fragment): mutant version of attL; recombination site for the Gateway® LR reaction LR Clonase™
   1562..2371    +  CDS            KanR: aminoglycoside phosphotransferase; aph(3')-Ia; confers resistance to kanamycin in bacteria or G418 (Geneticin®) in eukaryotes
   2514..3102    +  rep_origin     ori: high-copy-number ColE1/pMB1/pBR322/pUC origin of replication
>Addgene plasmid #17250 | pCM1.53 | depositor full sequence | sequence record 8546 | Author sequence
CTTTCCTGCGTTATCCCCTGATTCTGTGGATAACCGTATTACCGCTAGCCAGGAAGAGTTTGTAGAAACG
CAAAAAGGCCATCCGTCAGGATGGCCTTCTGCTTAGTTTGATGCCTGGCAGTTTATGGCGGGCGTCCTGC
CCGCCACCCTCCGGGCCGTTGCTTCACAACGTTCAAATCCGCTCCCGGCGGATTTGTCCTACTCAGGAGA
GCGTTCACCGACAAACAACAGATAAAACGAAAGGCCCAGTCTTCCGACTGAGCCTTTCGTTTTATTTGAT
GCCTGGCAGTTCCCTACTCTCGCGTTAACGCTAGCATGGATCTCGGGCCCCAAATAATGATTTTATTTTG
ACTGATAGTGACCTGTTCGTTGCAACAAATTGATGAGCAATGCTTTTTTATAATGCCAAGTTTGTACAAA
AAAGCAGGCTCAATGAGTAAAGGAGAAGAACTTTTCACTGGAGTTGTCCCAATTCTTGTTGAATTAGATG
GTGATGTTAATGGGCACAAATTTTCTGTCAGTGGAGAGGGTGAAGGTGATGCAACATACGGAAAACTTAC
CCTTAAATTTATTTGCACTACTGGAAAACTACCTGTTCCATGGGTAAGTTTAAACATATATATACTAACT
AACCCTGATTATTTAAATTTTCAGCCAACACTTGTCACTACTTTCTGTTATGGTGTTCAATGCTTCTCGA
GATACCCAGATCATATGAAACGGCATGACTTTTTCAAGAGTGCCATGCCCGAAGGTTATGTACAGGAAAG
AACTATATTTTTCAAAGATGACGGGAACTACAAGACACGTAAGTTTAAACAGTTCGGTACTAACTAACCA
TACATATTTAAATTTTCAGGTGCTGAAGTCAAGTTTGAAGGTGATACCCTTGTTAATAGAATCGAGTTAA
AAGGTATTGATTTTAAAGAAGATGGAAACATTCTTGGACACAAATTGGAATACAACTATAACTCACACAA
TGTATACATCATGGCAGACAAACAAAAGAATGGAATCAAAGTTGTAAGTTTAAACATGATTTTACTAACT
AACTAATCTGATTTAAATTTTCAGAACTTCAAAATTAGACACAACATTGAAGATGGAAGCGTTCAACTAG
CAGACCATTATCAACAAAATACTCCAATTGGCGATGGCCCTGTCCTTTTACCAGACAACCATTACCTGTC
CACACAATCTGCCCTTTCGAAAGATCCCAACGAAAAGAGAGACCACATGGTCCTTCTTGAGTTTGTAACA
GCTGCTGGGATTACACATGGCATGGACGAACTATACAAAAGCCCACAAGCTTTGGAATTCGCTAGCCGGC
CATACAAGAACCCAGCTTTCTTGTACAAAGTGGGCATTATAAGAAAGCATTGCTTATCAATTTGTTGCAA
CGAACAGGTCACTATCAGTCAAAATAAAATCATTATTTGCCATCCAGCTGCAGCTCTGGCCCGTGTCTCA
AAATCTCTGATGTTACATTGCACAAGATAAAAATATATCATCATGAACAATAAAACTGTCTGCTTACATA
AACAGTAATACAAGGGGTGTTATGAGCCATATTCAACGGGAAACGTCGAGGCCGCGATTAAATTCCAACA
TGGATGCTGATTTATATGGGTATAAATGGGCTCGCGATAATGTCGGGCAATCAGGTGCGACAATCTATCG
CTTGTATGGGAAGCCCGATGCGCCAGAGTTGTTTCTGAAACATGGCAAAGGTAGCGTTGCCAATGATGTT
ACAGATGAGATGGTCAGACTAAACTGGCTGACGGAATTTATGCCTCTTCCGACCATCAAGCATTTTATCC
GTACTCCTGATGATGCATGGTTACTCACCACTGCGATCCCCGGAAAAACAGCATTCCAGGTATTAGAAGA
ATATCCTGATTCAGGTGAAAATATTGTTGATGCGCTGGCAGTGTTCCTGCGCCGGTTGCATTCGATTCCT
GTTTGTAATTGTCCTTTTAACAGCGATCGCGTATTTCGTCTCGCTCAGGCGCAATCACGAATGAATAACG
GTTTGGTTGATGCGAGTGATTTTGATGACGAGCGTAATGGCTGGCCTGTTGAACAAGTCTGGAAAGAAAT
GCATAAACTTTTGCCATTCTCACCGGATTCAGTCGTCACTCATGGTGATTTCTCACTTGATAACCTTATT
TTTGACGAGGGGAAATTAATAGGTTGTATTGATGTTGGACGAGTCGGAATCGCAGACCGATACCAGGATC
TTGCCATCCTATGGAACTGCCTCGGTGAGTTTTCTCCTTCATTACAGAAACGGCTTTTTCAAAAATATGG
TATTGATAATCCTGATATGAATAAATTGCAGTTTCATTTGATGCTCGATGAGTTTTTCTAATCAGAATTG
GTTAATTGGTTGTAACACTGGCAGAGCATTACGCTGACTTGACGGGACGGCGCAAGCTCATGACCAAAAT
CCCTTAACGTGAGTTTTCGTTCCACTGAGCGTCAGACCCCGTAGAAAAGATCAAAGGATCTTCTTGAGAT
CCTTTTTTTCTGCGCGTAATCTGCTGCTTGCAAACAAAAAAACCACCGCTACCAGCGGTGGTTTGTTTGC
CGGATCAAGAGCTACCAACTCTTTTTCCGAAGGTAACTGGCTTCAGCAGAGCGCAGATACCAAATACTGT
CCTTCTAGTGTAGCCGTAGTTAGGCCACCACTTCAAGAACTCTGTAGCACCGCCTACATACCTCGCTCTG
CTAATCCTGTTACCAGTGGCTGCTGCCAGTGGCGATAAGTCGTGTCTTACCGGGTTGGACTCAAGACGAT
AGTTACCGGATAAGGCGCAGCGGTCGGGCTGAACGGGGGGTTCGTGCACACAGCCCAGCTTGGAGCGAAC
GACCTACACCGAACTGAGATACCTACAGCGTGAGCTATGAGAAAGCGCCACGCTTCCCGAAGGGAGAAAG
GCGGACAGGTATCCGGTAAGCGGCAGGGTCGGAACAGGAGAGCGCACGAGGGAGCTTCCAGGGGGAAACG
CCTGGTATCTTTATAGTCCTGTCGGGTTTCGCCACCTCTGACTTGAGCGTCGATTTTTGTGATGCTCGTC
AGGGGGGCGGAGCCTATGGAAAAACGCCAGCAACGCGGCCTTTTTACGGTTCCTGGCCTTTTGCTGGCCT
TTTGCTCACATGTT
