>Addgene plasmid #17250 | pCM1.53 | addgene partial sequence | sequence record 23323 | GFP-F 5'-GGTCCTTCTTGAGTTTGTAAC-3'
CGACTATACAAAAGCCCACAAGCTTTGGAATTCGCTAGCCGGCCATACAAGAACCCAGCTTTCTTGTACA
AAGTTGGCATTATAAGAAAGCATTGCTTATCAATTTGTTGCAACGAACAGGTCACTATCAGTCAAAATAA
AATCATTATTTGCCATCCAGCTGCAGCTCTGGCCCGTGTCTCAAAATCTCTGATGTTACATTGCACAAGA
TAAAAATATATCATCATGAACAATAAAACTGTCTGCTTACATAAACAGTAATACAAGGGGTGTTATGAGC
CATATTCAACGGGAAACGTCGAGGCCGCGATTAAATTCCAACATGGATGCTGATTTATATGGGTATAAAT
GGGCTCGCGATAATGTCGGGCAATCAGGTGCGACAATCTATCGCTTGTATGGGAAGCCCGATGCGCCAGA
GTTGTTTCTGAAACATGGCAAAGGTAGCGTTGCCAATGATGTTACAGATGAGATGGTCAGACTAAACTGG
CTGACGGAATTTATGCCTCTTCCGACCATCAAGCATTTTATCCGTACTCCTGATGATGCATGGTTACTCA
CCACTGCGATCCCCGGAAAAACAGCATTCCAGGTATTAGAAGAATATCCTGATTCAGGTGAAAATATTGT
TGATGCGCTGGCAGTGTTCCTGCGCCGGTTGCATTCGATTCCTGTTTGTAATTGTCCTTTTAACAGCGAT
CGCGTATTTCGTCTCGCTCAGGCGCAATCACGAATGAATAACGGTTTGGTTGATGCGAGTGATTTTGATG
ACGAGCGTAATGGCTGGCCTGTTGAACAAGTCTGGAAAGAAATGCATAAACTTTTGCCATTCTCACCGGA
TTCAGTCGTCACTCATGGTGATTTCTCACTTGATAACCTTATTTTTGACGAGGGGAAATTAATAGGTTGT
ATTGATGTTGGACGA
